Addgene plasmid #129350: pRSET-QUE2m
Purpose: ATP measurement
Depositing lab: Hiroyuki Noji. Depositing organization: The University of Tokyo. Publication: Diversity in ATP concentrations in a single bacterial cell population revealed by quantitative single-cell imaging. Yaginuma H, Kawai S, Tabata KV, Tomiyama K, Kakizuka A, Komatsuzaki T, Noji H, Imamura H. Sci Rep. 2014 Oct 6;4:6522. doi: 10.1038/srep06522. PubMed 25283467.
Backbone
  Vector backbone: pRSET B
  Vector type: Bacterial Expression
Growth in bacteria
  Bacterial resistance: Ampicillin, 100 μg/mL
  Growth temperature: 37°C
  Growth strain: DH5alpha
  Copy number: High Copy
Gene/Insert
  Gene/Insert name: QUEEN-2m
  Species: Synthetic
  Cloning method: Restriction Enzyme; 5′ cloning site Unknown (unknown if destroyed)
Terms and licenses: Academic/Nonprofit Terms; Industry Terms: Not Available to Industry
Depositor comments: Depositor Adm #1136
How to cite: pRSET-QUE2m was a gift from Hiroyuki Noji (Addgene plasmid # 129350 ; http://n2t.net/addgene:129350 ; RRID:Addgene_129350)
