[The description below was written by a language model from this plasmid's Addgene catalogue record and pLannotate feature annotations shown in this document.]
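Description:
pRSET-QUE2m is a bacterial expression plasmid of about 4.0 kb, built on the pRSET B backbone, that encodes QUEEN-2m, a synthetic, genetically encoded fluorescent indicator for ATP. It is maintained in E. coli at high copy through a ColE1/pUC-type origin and is selected with ampicillin via the β-lactamase gene under its own promoter. An f1 phage origin is also present, a standard backbone element that allows single-stranded DNA production. Short lacZα and lacI fragments flagged in the annotation appear to be backbone remnants rather than functional genes.

Expression is driven by a T7 promoter with the efficient T7 gene 10 ribosome binding site and ends at a T7 terminator, so production of the protein requires a host that supplies T7 RNA polymerase. The open reading frame begins with the usual pRSET N-terminal leader: a short stretch annotated as a fragment of a His-containing composite tag (most likely the 6xHis tag), the T7 gene 10 leader peptide, and the Xpress epitope with its enterokinase cleavage site, which together allow affinity purification, detection and tag removal. The sensor itself is annotated as a GFP-family coding sequence (matched to cEGFP) inserted between two fragments of the ATP synthase ε subunit (atpC), the larger N-terminal portion matching Bacillus subtilis and the short C-terminal portion matching Bacillus PS3. In this arrangement, ATP binding to the ε subunit is expected to alter the fluorescence of the embedded fluorescent protein.

The stated purpose is ATP measurement, and the associated work concerns quantitative single-cell imaging of ATP concentrations in bacterial populations. The cloning sites used for the insert are not recorded.
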