Features (pLannotate 1.2.2; 16 found; start..end, strand, type, name):
      1..19      +  promoter       T7 promoter: promoter for bacteriophage T7 RNA polymerase
     51..73      +  RBS            RBS: efficient ribosome binding site from bacteriophage T7 gene 10 (Olins and Rangwala, 1989)
     93..113     +  CDS            capTEV™ (fragment): composite tag for in vivo biotinylation, TEV protease cleavage, and 6xHis tagging
    114..146     +  CDS            T7 tag (gene 10 leader): leader peptide from bacteriophage T7 gene 10 promotes efficient translation in E. coli
    150..173     +  CDS            Xpress™ tag: Xpress™ epitope tag, including an enterokinase recognition and cleavage site
    180..503     +  CDS            atpC (fragment): ATPE_BACSU - Experimental evidence at protein level: Swiss-Prot protein existence level 1. Produces ATP from ADP in the presence of a proton gradient across the membrane. From Bacillus subtilis (strain 168).
    519..1241    +  CDS            cEGFP: cEGFP is a basic (constitutively fluorescent) green fluorescent protein published in 2008, derived from Aequorea victoria.
   1248..1319    +  CDS            atpC (fragment): ATPE_BACP3 - Experimental evidence at protein level: Swiss-Prot protein existence level 1. Produces ATP from ADP in the presence of a proton gradient across the membrane. From Bacillus sp. (strain PS3).
   1340..1389    +  CDS            SET1 (fragment): solubility-enhancement tag derived from T7 phage gene 10B
   1397..1444    +  terminator     T7 terminator: transcription terminator for bacteriophage T7 RNA polymerase
   1470..1536    +  CDS            lacZα (fragment): LacZα fragment of β-galactosidase; lacZ fragment
   1541..1969    +  rep_origin     f1 ori (sequence partly withheld): f1 bacteriophage origin of replication; arrow indicates direction of (+) strand synthesis
   2022..2126    +  promoter       AmpR promoter: bla
   2127..2987    +  CDS            AmpR: β-lactamase; bla; confers resistance to ampicillin, carbenicillin, and related antibiotics
   3158..3746    +  rep_origin     ori: high-copy-number ColE1/pMB1/pBR322/pUC origin of replication
   3929..3982    +  CDS            lacI (fragment): lac repressor; lacI; The lac repressor binds to the lac operator to inhibit transcription in E. coli. This inhibition can be relieved by adding lactose or isopropyl-β-D-thiogalactopyranoside (IPTG).
>Addgene plasmid #129350 | pRSET-QUE2m | addgene full sequence | sequence record 261010 | Addgene NGS Result
TAATACGACTCACTATAGGGAGACCACAACGGTTTCCCTCTAGAAATAATTTTGTTTAACTTTAAGAAGG
AGATATACATATGCGGGGTTCTCATCATCATCATCATCATGGTATGGCTAGCATGACTGGTGGACAGCAA
ATGGGTCGGGATCTGTACGACGATGACGATAAGGATCCGATGAAAACTGTGAAAGTGAATATAACAACCC
CTGATGGGCCAGTCTACGACGCTGATATCGAGATGGTGTCCGTGCGGGCCGAGAGTGGTGATCTCGGCAT
CCTCCCCGGTCACATTCCCACAAAGGCCCCACTGAAGATCGGAGCTGTGCGGCTGAAGAAGGACGGCCAA
ACCGAGATGGTCGCAGTCTCAGGCGGCACTGTTGAAGTGCGGCCTGACCACGTTACCATTAATGCTCAAG
CCGCTGAAACAGCCGAAGGAATCGACAAAGAGAGAGCAGAAGCCGCAAGACAGAGGGCCCAGGAGCGGCT
GAACTCTCAAACCCGTTACAACAGCCACAACGTCTATATCATGGCCGACAAGCAGAAGAACGGCATCAAG
GTGAACTTCAAGATCCGCCACAACATCGAGGACGGCAGCGTGCAGCTCGCCGACCACTACCAGCAGAACA
CCCCCATCGGCGACGGCCCCGTGCTGCTGCCCGACAACCACTACCTGAGCACCCAGTCCAAGCTGAGCAA
AGACCCCAACGAGAAGCGCGATCACATGGTCCTGCTGGAGTTCGTGACCGCCGCCGGGATCACTCTCGGC
ATGGACGAGCTGTACAAGGGTGGCACCGGAGGGAGCATGGTGAGCAAGGGCGAGGAGCTGTTCACCGGGG
TGGTGCCCATCCTGGTCGAGCTGGACGGCGACGTAAACGGCCACAAGTTCAGCGTGTCCGGCGAGGGCGA
GGGCGATGCCACCTACGGCAAGCTGACCCTGAAGTTCATCTGCACCACCGGCAAGCTGCCCGTGCCCTGG
CCCACCCTCGTGACCACCCTGACCTACGGCGTGCAGTGCTTCAGCCGCTACCCCGACCACATGAAGCAGC
ACGACTTCTTCAAGTCCGCCATGCCCGAAGGCTACGTCCAGGAGCGCACCATCTTCTTCAAGGACGACGG
CAACTACAAGACCCGCGCCGAGGTGAAGTTCGAGGGCGACACCCTGGTGAACCGCATCGAGCTGAAGGGC
ATCGACTTCAAGGAGGACGGCAACATCCTGGGGCACAAGCTGGAGTACAACCTGGGTGACATCGACTTCA
AACGGGCCGAACTGGCGTTAAAACGCGCCATGAACCGTTTGAGCGTTGCGGAAATGAAGTGAATTCGAAG
CTTGATCCGGCTGCTAACAAAGCCCGAAAGGAAGCTGAGTTGGCTGCTGCCACCGCTGAGCAATAACTAG
CATAACCCCTTGGGGCCTCTAAACGGGTCTTGAGGGGTTTTTTGCTGAAAGGAGGAACTATATCCGGATC
TGGCGTAATAGCGAAGAGGCCCGCACCGATCGCCCTTCCCAACAGTTGCGCAGCCTGAATGGCGAATGGG
[124 nt withheld, positions 1541-1664]
C
[91 nt withheld, positions 1666-1756]
A
[49 nt withheld, positions 1758-1806]
CCTTTGACGTTGGAGTCCACGTTCTTT
[37 nt withheld, positions 1834-1870]
ACCCTATCTCGGTCTATTCTTTTGATTTATAAGGGATTTTGCCGATTTCGGCCTATTGGTTAAAAAATGA
GCTGATTTAACAAAAATTTAACGCGAATTTTAACAAAATATTAACGCTTACAATTTAGGTGGCACTTTTC
GGGGAAATGTGCGCGGAACCCCTATTTGTTTATTTTTCTAAATACATTCAAATATGTATCCGCTCATGAG
ACAATAACCCTGATAAATGCTTCAATAATATTGAAAAAGGAAGAGTATGAGTATTCAACATTTCCGTGTC
GCCCTTATTCCCTTTTTTGCGGCATTTTGCCTTCCTGTTTTTGCTCACCCAGAAACGCTGGTGAAAGTAA
AAGATGCTGAAGATCAGTTGGGTGCACGAGTGGGTTACATCGAACTGGATCTCAACAGCGGTAAGATCCT
TGAGAGTTTTCGCCCCGAAGAACGTTTTCCAATGATGAGCACTTTTAAAGTTCTGCTATGTGGCGCGGTA
TTATCCCGTATTGACGCCGGGCAAGAGCAACTCGGTCGCCGCATACACTATTCTCAGAATGACTTGGTTG
AGTACTCACCAGTCACAGAAAAGCATCTTACGGATGGCATGACAGTAAGAGAATTATGCAGTGCTGCCAT
AACCATGAGTGATAACACTGCGGCCAACTTACTTCTGACAACGATCGGAGGACCGAAGGAGCTAACCGCT
TTTTTGCACAACATGGGGGATCATGTAACTCGCCTTGATCGTTGGGAACCGGAGCTGAATGAAGCCATAC
CAAACGACGAGCGTGACACCACGATGCCTGTAGCAATGGCAACAACGTTGCGCAAACTATTAACTGGCGA
ACTACTTACTCTAGCTTCCCGGCAACAATTAATAGACTGGATGGAGGCGGATAAAGTTGCAGGACCACTT
CTGCGCTCGGCCCTTCCGGCTGGCTGGTTTATTGCTGATAAATCTGGAGCCGGTGAGCGTGGGTCTCGCG
GTATCATTGCAGCACTGGGGCCAGATGGTAAGCCCTCCCGTATCGTAGTTATCTACACGACGGGGAGTCA
GGCAACTATGGATGAACGAAATAGACAGATCGCTGAGATAGGTGCCTCACTGATTAAGCATTGGTAACTG
TCAGACCAAGTTTACTCATATATACTTTAGATTGATTTAAAACTTCATTTTTAATTTAAAAGGATCTAGG
TGAAGATCCTTTTTGATAATCTCATGACCAAAATCCCTTAACGTGAGTTTTCGTTCCACTGAGCGTCAGA
CCCCGTAGAAAAGATCAAAGGATCTTCTTGAGATCCTTTTTTTCTGCGCGTAATCTGCTGCTTGCAAACA
AAAAAACCACCGCTACCAGCGGTGGTTTGTTTGCCGGATCAAGAGCTACCAACTCTTTTTCCGAAGGTAA
CTGGCTTCAGCAGAGCGCAGATACCAAATACTGTTCTTCTAGTGTAGCCGTAGTTAGGCCACCACTTCAA
GAACTCTGTAGCACCGCCTACATACCTCGCTCTGCTAATCCTGTTACCAGTGGCTGCTGCCAGTGGCGAT
AAGTCGTGTCTTACCGGGTTGGACTCAAGACGATAGTTACCGGATAAGGCGCAGCGGTCGGGCTGAACGG
GGGGTTCGTGCACACAGCCCAGCTTGGAGCGAACGACCTACACCGAACTGAGATACCTACAGCGTGAGCT
ATGAGAAAGCGCCACGCTTCCCGAAGGGAGAAAGGCGGACAGGTATCCGGTAAGCGGCAGGGTCGGAACA
GGAGAGCGCACGAGGGAGCTTCCAGGGGGAAACGCCTGGTATCTTTATAGTCCTGTCGGGTTTCGCCACC
TCTGACTTGAGCGTCGATTTTTGTGATGCTCGTCAGGGGGGCGGAGCCTATGGAAAAACGCCAGCAACGC
GGCCTTTTTACGGTTCCTGGCCTTTTGCTGGCCTTTTGCTCACATGTTCTTTCCTGCGTTATCCCCTGAT
TCTGTGGATAACCGTATTACCGCCTTTGAGTGAGCTGATACCGCTCGCCGCAGCCGAACGACCGAGCGCA
GCGAGTCAGTGAGCGAGGAAGCGGAAGAGCGCCCAATACGCAAACCGCCTCTCCCCGCGCGTTGGCCGAT
TCATTAATGCAGGATCTCGATCCCGCGAAAT
